>Addgene plasmid #186118 | pIG-744pUC19-tNGFR-P2A-CD2 | addgene full sequence | sequence record 367827 | Addgene NGS Result
TCGAGCTCGGTACCCGGGGAGTTCCTTTTCTCTTTCACTGAGATGAGAAAACCTATCCTTCCCAATTTTT
TTGTGTGAGAATTAAAATGCAGCAAGAAAACACACACTCATAAACACATCTGCTTTGGCAAAGGAGCACA
TCAGAAGGGCTGGCTTGTGCGCGCTCTTGCTCTCTGTGTATGTGTATTATGTTTTATGTTACTGTAAAAG
ATGTAAAGAGAGGCACGTGGTTAAGCTCTCGGGGTGTGGACTCCACCAGTCTCACTTCAGTTCCTTTTGC
ATGAAGAGCTCAGAATCAAAAGACGAAACGAACGCCTAAGATGGGTGCTGGTGCAACGGGGAGGGCTATG
GATGGACCAAGGCTCCTTCTTCTTTTGCTCTTGGGCGTTAGTCTGGGTGGAGCTAAAGAGGCATGCCCCA
CCGGACTTTACACACATTCCGGTGAGTGTTGCAAGGCCTGCAACCTGGGAGAAGGCGTCGCTCAACCCTG
CGGGGCGAATCAAACCGTATGCGAACCTTGCCTCGATTCTGTTACATTCTCCGATGTCGTCTCTGCGACG
GAACCCTGCAAGCCATGCACGGAATGTGTCGGGTTGCAAAGTATGTCAGCTCCTTGCGTTGAAGCAGACG
ATGCGGTGTGTAGATGTGCCTATGGGTATTATCAAGACGAAACGACGGGACGGTGTGAAGCATGTCGAGT
ATGCGAGGCGGGCAGTGGCCTCGTCTTCTCTTGTCAGGACAAGCAAAACACTGTCTGTGAAGAATGCCCT
GATGGGACTTATAGTGATGAGGCGAATCACGTCGATCCATGTCTTCCCTGTACTGTCTGTGAAGACACTG
AGAGACAATTGCGAGAGTGTACGCGATGGGCCGACGCAGAGTGCGAGGAGATCCCAGGTCGATGGATAAC
CAGGTCAACCCCTCCTGAGGGATCTGATAGTACCGCGCCCTCCACCCAAGAACCCGAAGCTCCACCTGAG
CAAGACCTCATAGCGTCCACAGTAGCAGGAGTTGTCACAACCGTCATGGGAAGTTCACAACCAGTAGTTA
CCAGGGGTACCACGGATAACCTCATTCCGGTGTACTGCAGCATTCTCGCCGCTGTGGTTGTCGGACTTGT
TGCATACATTGCCTTCAAACGCTGGAATAGCCGCGCCAAGCGCTCGGGTTCGGGTGCCACCAACTTCAGC
CTGCTGAAGCAGGCCGGCGACGTGGAGGAGAACCCCGGCCCCAGCTTTCCATGTAAATTTGTAGCCAGCT
TCCTTCTGATTTTCAATGTTTCTTCCAAAGGTAAGCATAAGAGTCAAAGAAGTCCCAACCCAGCTTTCCC
TGAAAGTGACTCTCAGTAACTCTTTTGCTTTTTATAGGTGCAGTCTCCAAAGAGATTACGAATGCCTTGG
AAACCTGGGGTGCCTTGGGTCAGGACATCAACTTGGACATTCCTAGTTTTCAAATGAGTGATGATATTGA
CGATATAAAATGGGAAAAAACTTCAGACAAGAAAAAGATTGCACAATTCAGAAAAGAGAAAGTCCTCTAG
AGTCGACCTGCAGAGGCTAGGTGGAGGCTCAGTGATGATAAGTCTGCGATGGTGGATGCATGTGTCATGG
TCATAGCTGTTTCCTGTGTGAAATTGTTATCCGCTCAGAGGGCACAATCCTATTCCGCGCTATCCGACAA
TCTCCAAGACATTAGGTGGAGTTCAGTTCGGCGTATGGCATATGTCGCTGGAAAGAACATGTGAGCAAAA
GGCCAGCAAAAGGCCAGGAACCGTAAAAAGGCCGCGTTGCTGGCGTTTTTCCATAGGCTCCGCCCCCCTG
ACGAGCATCACAAAAATCGACGCTCAAGTCAGAGGTGGCGAAACCCGACAGGACTATAAAGATACCAGGC
GTTTCCCCCTGGAAGCTCCCTCGTGCGCTCTCCTGTTCCGACCCTGCCGCTTACCGGATACCTGTCCGCC
TTTCTCCCTTCGGGAAGCGTGGCGCTTTCTCATAGCTCACGCTGTAGGTATCTCAGTTCGGTGTAGGTCG
TTCGCTCCAAGCTGGGCTGTGTGCACGAACCCCCCGTTCAGCCCGACCGCTGCGCCTTATCCGGTAACTA
TCGTCTTGAGTCCAACCCGGTAAGACACGACTTATCGCCACTGGCAGCAGCCACTGGTAACAGGATTAGC
AGAGCGAGGTATGTAGGCGGTGCTACAGAGTTCTTGAAGTGGTGGCCTAACTACGGCTACACTAGAAGAA
CAGTATTTGGTATCTGCGCTCTGCTGAAGCCAGTTACCTTCGGAAAAAGAGTTGGTAGCTCTTGATCCGG
CAAACAAACCACCGCTGGTAGCGGTGGTTTTTTTGTTTGCAAGCAGCAGATTACGCGCAGAAAAAAAGGA
TCTCAAGAAGATCCTTTGATCTTTTCTACGGGGTCTGACGCTCTATTCAACAAAGCCGCCGTCCCGTCAA
GTCAGCGTAAATGGGTAGGGGGCTTCAAATCGTCCTCGTGATACCAATTCGGAGCCTGCTTTTTTGTACA
AACTTGTTGATAATGGCAATTCAAGGATCTTCACCTAGATCCTTTTAAATTAAAAATGAAGTTTTAAATC
AATCTAAAGTATATATGAGTAAACTTGGTCTGACAGTTACCAATGCTTAATCAGTGAGGCACCTATCTCA
GCGATCTGTCTATTTCGTTCATCCATAGTTGCCTGACTCCCCGTCGTGTAGATAACTACGATACGGGAGG
GCTTACCATCTGGCCCCAGTGCTGCAATGATACCGCGAGAGCCACGCTCACCGGCTCCAGATTTATCAGC
AATAAACCAGCCAGCCGGAAGGGCCGAGCGCAGAAGTGGTCCTGCAACTTTATCCGCCTCCATCCAGTCT
ATTAATTGTTGCCGGGAAGCTAGAGTAAGTAGTTCGCCAGTTAATAGTTTGCGCAACGTTGTTGCCATTG
CTACAGGCATCGTGGTGTCACGCTCGTCGTTTGGTATGGCTTCATTCAGCTCCGGTTCCCAACGATCAAG
GCGAGTTACATGATCCCCCATGTTGTGCAAAAAAGCGGTTAGCTCCTTCGGTCCTCCGATCGTTGTCAGA
AGTAAGTTGGCCGCAGTGTTATCACTCATGGTTATGGCAGCACTGCATAATTCTCTTACTGTCATGCCAT
CCGTAAGATGCTTTTCTGTGACTGGTGAGTACTCAACCAAGTCATTCTGAGAATAGTGTATGCGGCGACC
GAGTTGCTCTTGCCCGGCGTCAATACGGGATAATACCGCGCCACATAGCAGAACTTTAAAAGTGCTCATC
ATTGGAAAACGTTCTTCGGGGCGAAAACTCTCAAGGATCTTACCGCTGTTGAGATCCAGTTCGATGTAAC
CCACTCGTGCACCCAACTGATCTTCAGCATCTTTTACTTTCACCAGCGTTTCTGGGTGAGCAAAAACAGG
AAGGCAAAATGCCGCAAAAAAGGGAATAAGGGCGACACGGAAATGTTGAATACTCATACTCTTCCTTTTT
CAATATTATTGAAGCATTTATCAGGGTTATTGTCTCATGAGCGGATACATATTTGAATGTATTTAGAAAA
ATAAACAAATAGGGGTTCCGCGCACATTTCCCCGAAAAGTGCCAGATACCTGAAACAAAACCCATCGTAC
GGCCAAGGAAGTCTCCAATAACTGTGATCCACCACAAGCGCCAGGGTTTTCCCAGTCACGACGTTGTAAA
ACGACGGCCAGTCATGCATAATCCGCACGCATCTGGAATAAGGAAGTGCCATTCCGCCTGACCT
Features (pLannotate 1.2.2; 10 found; start..end, strand, type, name):
    321..1178    +  CDS            NGFR (fragment): TNR16_HUMAN - Also known as TNFRSF16. Experimental evidence at protein level: Swiss-Prot protein existence level 1. Low affinity receptor which can bind to NGF, BDNF, NTF3, and NTF4. Forms a heterodimeric receptor with SORCS2 that binds the precursor forms of NGF, BDNF and NTF3 with high affinity, and has much lower affinity for mature NGF and BDNF (PubMed:24908487). Plays an important role in differentiation and survival of specific neuronal populations during development (By similarity). Can mediate cell survival as well as cell death of neural cells. Plays a role in the inactivation of RHOA
   1233..1292    +  CDS            CD2 (fragment): CD2_HUMAN - Also known as SRBC. Experimental evidence at protein level: Swiss-Prot protein existence level 1. CD2 interacts with lymphocyte function-associated antigen CD58 (LFA-3) and CD48/BCM1 to mediate adhesion between T-cells and other cell types. CD2 is implicated in the triggering of T-cells, the cytoplasmic domain is implicated in the signaling function. From Homo sapiens (Human).
   1322..1531    +  CDS            CD2 (fragment): CD2_HUMAN - Also known as SRBC. Experimental evidence at protein level: Swiss-Prot protein existence level 1. CD2 interacts with lymphocyte function-associated antigen CD58 (LFA-3) and CD48/BCM1 to mediate adhesion between T-cells and other cell types. CD2 is implicated in the triggering of T-cells, the cytoplasmic domain is implicated in the signaling function. From Homo sapiens (Human).
   1533..1553    +  misc_feature   MCS (fragment): pUC18/19 multiple cloning site
   1798..2386    -  rep_origin     ori: high-copy-number ColE1/pMB1/pBR322/pUC origin of replication
   2503..2527    -  protein_bind   attB1: mutant version of attB; recombination site for the Gateway® BP reaction BP Clonase™
   2627..3487    -  CDS            AmpR: β-lactamase; bla; confers resistance to ampicillin, carbenicillin, and related antibiotics
   3488..3592    -  promoter       AmpR promoter: bla
   3679..3722    -  CDS            lacZα (fragment): LacZα fragment of β-galactosidase; lacZ fragment
   3774..20      +  misc_feature   MCS (fragment) (across the origin): pUC18/19 multiple cloning site
