[The description below was written by a language model from this plasmid's Addgene catalogue record and pLannotate feature annotations shown in this document.]
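Description:
pIG-744pUC19-tNGFR-P2A-CD2 is a small (about 3.8 kb) pUC19-based plasmid that serves as a homology-directed repair donor for CRISPR-mediated knock-in of a truncated NGFR (tNGFR) marker at the human CD2 locus. It is a bacterial cloning plasmid rather than an expression vector. Propagation relies on the high-copy ColE1/pUC origin, and selection on the β-lactamase (AmpR) gene with its native promoter. Remnants of the pUC19 multiple cloning site and lacZα flank the insert, marking where the donor cassette was placed. The annotation also calls a short attB1-like match in the backbone between the origin and AmpR, and the record gives it no function.

The annotated payload is a fragment of the human NGFR coding sequence, followed after a short unannotated gap by two fragments of human CD2 coding sequence. The construct name implies that the gap holds a P2A self-cleaving peptide, although the feature table does not annotate it. No mammalian promoter or polyadenylation signal is detected, which fits an in-frame design: after integration, the endogenous CD2 promoter would drive a tNGFR-P2A-CD2 transcript, yielding a surface tNGFR reporter and separate wild-type CD2. The roughly 300 unannotated bases upstream of NGFR and the CD2 sequence downstream presumably act as the homology arms, though the record does not define them explicitly.

Truncated NGFR lacks its signalling domain and is commonly used as an inert surface tag detectable by antibody staining or enrichment. That makes this plasmid a convenient source of repair template for measuring knock-in efficiency. The associated work concerns high-yield genome engineering in primary cells using hybrid single-stranded DNA repair templates. The guide RNA and Cas9 are not encoded here and must be supplied separately.
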