Addgene plasmid #186118: pIG-744pUC19-tNGFR-P2A-CD2
Purpose: Knockin of truncated NGFR to target gene
Depositing lab: Alexander Marson. Depositing organization: J. David Gladstone Institutes. Publication: High-yield genome engineering in primary cells using a hybrid ssDNA repair template and small-molecule cocktails. Shy BR, Vykunta VS, Ha A, Talbot A, Roth TL, Nguyen DN, Pfeifer WG, Chen YY, Blaeschke F, Shifrut E, Vedova S, Mamedov MR, Chung JJ, Li H, Yu R, Wu D, Wolf J, Martin TG, Castro CE, Ye L, Esensten JH, Eyquem J, Marson A. Nat Biotechnol. 2022 Aug 25:10.1038/s41587-022-01418-8. doi: 10.1038/s41587-022-01418-8. PubMed 36008610.
Backbone
  Vector backbone: PUC19
  Vector type: CRISPR
Growth in bacteria
  Bacterial resistance: Ampicillin, 100 μg/mL
  Growth temperature: 37°C
  Growth strain: DH5alpha
  Copy number: High Copy
Gene/Insert
  Gene/Insert name: CD2
  Species: H. sapiens (human)
  Mutation: WT with tNGFR sequence
  Entrez Gene: CD2 (a.k.a. LFA-2, SRBC, T11)
  Cloning method: Unknown
Terms and licenses: Academic/Nonprofit Terms; Industry Terms: Not Available to Industry
Depositor comments: Please visit https://www.biorxiv.org/content/10.1101/2021.09.02.458799v1 for bioRxiv preprint.
How to cite: pIG-744pUC19-tNGFR-P2A-CD2 was a gift from Alexander Marson (Addgene plasmid # 186118 ; http://n2t.net/addgene:186118 ; RRID:Addgene_186118)
